Addgene plasmid #213774: pLV-HKGT4_short_mCherry2-NLS-PEST_Puro
Purpose: Fluorescent reporter designed on shortlist of Housekeeping-like signature and transcription factor genes from Tabula Sapiens and Tabula Muris databases.
Depositing lab: Gaetano Gargiulo. Depositing organization: Max-Delbrueck-Centrum fuer Molekulare Medizin (MDC). Publication: Logical design of synthetic cis-regulatory DNA for genetic tracing of cell identities and state changes. Company C, Schmitt MJ, Dramaretska Y, Serresi M, Kertalli S, Jiang B, Yin JA, Aguzzi A, Barozzi I, Gargiulo G. Nat Commun. 2024 Feb 5;15(1):897. doi: 10.1038/s41467-024-45069-6. PubMed 38316783.
Backbone
  Vector backbone: Lentiviral Gene Expression Vector
  Backbone manufacturer: VectorBuilder Inc.
  Backbone size w/o insert (bp): 8249
  Vector type: Lentiviral, Synthetic Biology
  Selectable markers: Puromycin
Growth in bacteria
  Bacterial resistance: Ampicillin, 100 μg/mL
  Growth temperature: 37°C
  Growth strain: NEB Stable
  Copy number: High Copy
Gene/Insert
  Gene/Insert name: HKGT4_short_mCherry2-NLS-PEST
  Species: H. sapiens (human)
  Insert size (bp): 306
  Cloning method: Restriction Enzyme; 5′ cloning site Unknown (unknown if destroyed)
Terms and licenses: Academic/Nonprofit Terms; Industry Terms: Not Available to Industry
How to cite: pLV-HKGT4_short_mCherry2-NLS-PEST_Puro was a gift from Gaetano Gargiulo (Addgene plasmid # 213774 ; http://n2t.net/addgene:213774 ; RRID:Addgene_213774)
