[The description below was written by a language model from this plasmid's Addgene catalogue record and pLannotate feature annotations shown in this document.]
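Description:
pLV-HKGT4_short_mCherry2-NLS-PEST_Puro is a third-generation-style, self-inactivating HIV-1 lentiviral transfer plasmid built on a commercial Gateway-assembled lentiviral expression backbone. In bacteria it is maintained through a high-copy ColE1/pUC origin and ampicillin resistance; an f1 origin, an SV40 origin and lac-derived remnants are also present in the backbone. The viral portion comprises an RSV promoter fused to a truncated 5' LTR (allowing Tat-independent genomic RNA production), the Ψ packaging signal with a gag fragment, the RRE for Rev-dependent export, the cPPT/CTS, a WPRE, and a ΔU3 3' LTR followed by an SV40 polyadenylation signal.

The payload sits between attB4 and attB1 sites: a short (about 300 bp) synthetic cis-regulatory element, HKGT4_short, which according to the record was designed from a shortlist of housekeeping-like signature and transcription factor genes drawn from the Tabula Sapiens and Tabula Muris atlases. The annotation software detects only one known part in this region, a fragment resembling the mouse EF-1α promoter; the record does not otherwise detail its composition or identify a minimal promoter. This element drives mCherry2 fused to three tandem SV40 nuclear localization signals and a destabilizing PEST sequence from mouse ornithine decarboxylase (annotated as a d2EYFP fragment). The red signal is therefore concentrated in the nucleus and turns over quickly, so fluorescence tracks current rather than accumulated activity of the synthetic element. Downstream of the WPRE, a separate mouse PGK promoter expresses puromycin N-acetyltransferase, allowing selection of transduced mammalian cells independently of reporter activity.

The construct is a stably integrating fluorescent reporter from a set of logically designed synthetic regulatory reporters for tracing cell identity and state. Its housekeeping-like design suggests a broadly active reporter, although the record does not say how it was used.
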