Features (pLannotate 1.2.2; 34 found; start..end, strand, type, name):
      3..229     +  promoter       RSV promoter: Rous sarcoma virus enhancer/promoter
    230..410     +  LTR            5' LTR (truncated): truncated 5' long terminal repeat (LTR) from HIV-1
    457..582     +  misc_feature   HIV-1 Ψ: packaging signal of human immunodeficiency virus type 1
    566..929     +  CDS            HIV-1 gag (fragment): gag protein from human immunodeficiency virus 1; gag
   1075..1308    +  misc_feature   RRE: The Rev response element (RRE) of HIV-1 allows for Rev-dependent mRNA export from the nucleus to the cytoplasm.
   1685..1785    +  CDS            Rev (fragment): human immunodeficiency virus 1 (HIV-1) Rev protein; rev; enhances nuclear export of unspliced and incompletely spliced viral mRNAs
   1803..1920    +  misc_feature   cPPT/CTS: central polypurine tract and central termination sequence of HIV-1
   1938..1958    +  protein_bind   attB4: mutant version of attB; core recombination site for the Gateway® BP reaction BP Clonase™
   2112..2265    +  promoter       mEF-1α promoter (fragment): strong constitutive promoter for mouse elongation factor EF-1α
   2264..2288    +  protein_bind   attB1: mutant version of attB; recombination site for the Gateway® BP reaction BP Clonase™
   2295..3002    +  CDS            mCherry2: mCherry2 is a basic (constitutively fluorescent) red fluorescent protein published in 2017, derived from Discosoma sp.. It has very low acid sensitivity.
   3021..3041    +  CDS            SV40 NLS: nuclear localization signal of SV40 (simian virus 40) large T antigen
   3045..3065    +  CDS            SV40 NLS: nuclear localization signal of SV40 (simian virus 40) large T antigen
   3069..3089    +  CDS            SV40 NLS: nuclear localization signal of SV40 (simian virus 40) large T antigen
   3104..3227    +  CDS            d2EYFP (fragment): EYFP destabilized by residues 422-461 of mouse ornithine decarboxylase, giving an in vivo half-life of ~2 hours mammalian codon-optimized
   3228..3252    -  protein_bind   attB2: mutant version of attB; recombination site for the Gateway® BP reaction BP Clonase™
   3270..3858    +  misc_feature   WPRE: woodchuck hepatitis virus posttranscriptional regulatory element
   3889..4388    +  promoter       PGK promoter: mouse phosphoglycerate kinase 1 promoter
   4405..5004    +  CDS            PuroR: puromycin N-acetyltransferase; pac from Streptomyces alboniger; confers resistance to puromycin
   4994..5074    +  CDS            nef (fragment): NEF_HV1Z2 - Experimental evidence at protein level: Swiss-Prot protein existence level 1. Extracellular Nef protein targets CD4(+) T-lymphocytes for apoptosis by interacting with CXCR4 surface receptors. From Human immunodeficiency virus type 1 group M subtype D (isolate Z2/CDC-Z34) (HIV-1).
   5076..5309    +  LTR            3' LTR (ΔU3): self-inactivating 3' long terminal repeat (LTR) from HIV-1
   5381..5502    +  polyA_signal   SV40 poly(A) signal: SV40 polyadenylation signal
   5542..5677    +  rep_origin     SV40 ori: SV40 origin of replication
   5698..5716    -  promoter       T7 promoter: promoter for bacteriophage T7 RNA polymerase
   5724..5879    +  CDS            lacZα (fragment): LacZα fragment of β-galactosidase; lacZ fragment
   5884..6312    +  rep_origin     f1 ori (sequence partly withheld): f1 bacteriophage origin of replication; arrow indicates direction of (+) strand synthesis
   6365..6469    +  promoter       AmpR promoter: bla
   6470..7330    +  CDS            AmpR: β-lactamase; bla; confers resistance to ampicillin, carbenicillin, and related antibiotics
   7501..8089    +  rep_origin     ori: high-copy-number ColE1/pMB1/pBR322/pUC origin of replication
   8272..8364    +  CDS            lacI (fragment): lac repressor; lacI; The lac repressor binds to the lac operator to inhibit transcription in E. coli. This inhibition can be relieved by adding lactose or isopropyl-β-D-thiogalactopyranoside (IPTG).
   8377..8398    +  protein_bind   CAP binding site: CAP binding activates transcription in the presence of cAMP. E. coli catabolite activator protein
   8413..8443    +  promoter       lac promoter: promoter for the E. coli lac operon
   8451..8467    +  protein_bind   lac operator: The lac repressor binds to the lac operator to inhibit transcription in E. coli. This inhibition can be relieved by adding lactose or isopropyl-β-D-thiogalactopyranoside (IPTG). lac repressor encoded by lacI
   8512..8530    +  promoter       T3 promoter: promoter for bacteriophage T3 RNA polymerase
>Addgene plasmid #213774 | pLV-HKGT4_short_mCherry2-NLS-PEST_Puro | addgene full sequence | sequence record 421771 | Addgene NGS Result
AATGTAGTCTTATGCAATACTCTTGTAGTCTTGCAACATGGTAACGATGAGTTAGCAACATGCCTTACAA
GGAGAGAAAAAGCACCGTGCATGCCGATTGGTGGAAGTAAGGTGGTACGATCGTGCCTTATTAGGAAGGC
AACAGACGGGTCTGACATGGATTGGACGAACCACTGAATTGCCGCATTGCAGAGATATTGTATTTAAGTG
CCTAGCTCGATACATAAACGGGTCTCTCTGGTTAGACCAGATCTGAGCCTGGGAGCTCTCTGGCTAACTA
GGGAACCCACTGCTTAAGCCTCAATAAAGCTTGCCTTGAGTGCTTCAAGTAGTGTGTGCCCGTCTGTTGT
GTGACTCTGGTAACTAGAGATCCCTCAGACCCTTTTAGTCAGTGTGGAAAATCTCTAGCAGTGGCGCCCG
AACAGGGACTTGAAAGCGAAAGGGAAACCAGAGGAGCTCTCTCGACGCAGGACTCGGCTTGCTGAAGCGC
GCACGGCAAGAGGCGAGGGGCGGCGACTGGTGAGTACGCCAAAAATTTTGACTAGCGGAGGCTAGAAGGA
GAGAGATGGGTGCGAGAGCGTCAGTATTAAGCGGGGGAGAATTAGATCGCGATGGGAAAAAATTCGGTTA
AGGCCAGGGGGAAAGAAAAAATATAAATTAAAACATATAGTATGGGCAAGCAGGGAGCTAGAACGATTCG
CAGTTAATCCTGGCCTGTTAGAAACATCAGAAGGCTGTAGACAAATACTGGGACAGCTACAACCATCCCT
TCAGACAGGATCAGAAGAACTTAGATCATTATATAATACAGTAGCAACCCTCTATTGTGTGCATCAAAGG
ATAGAGATAAAAGACACCAAGGAAGCTTTAGACAAGATAGAGGAAGAGCAAAACAAAAGTAAGACCACCG
CACAGCAAGCGGCCGCTGATCTTCAGACCTGGAGGAGGAGATATGAGGGACAATTGGAGAAGTGAATTAT
ATAAATATAAAGTAGTAAAAATTGAACCATTAGGAGTAGCACCCACCAAGGCAAAGAGAAGAGTGGTGCA
GAGAGAAAAAAGAGCAGTGGGAATAGGAGCTTTGTTCCTTGGGTTCTTGGGAGCAGCAGGAAGCACTATG
GGCGCAGCGTCAATGACGCTGACGGTACAGGCCAGACAATTATTGTCTGGTATAGTGCAGCAGCAGAACA
ATTTGCTGAGGGCTATTGAGGCGCAACAGCATCTGTTGCAACTCACAGTCTGGGGCATCAAGCAGCTCCA
GGCAAGAATCCTGGCTGTGGAAAGATACCTAAAGGATCAACAGCTCCTGGGGATTTGGGGTTGCTCTGGA
AAACTCATTTGCACCACTGCTGTGCCTTGGAATGCTAGTTGGAGTAATAAATCTCTGGAACAGATTTGGA
ATCACACGACCTGGATGGAGTGGGACAGAGAAATTAACAATTACACAAGCTTAATACACTCCTTAATTGA
AGAATCGCAAAACCAGCAAGAAAAGAATGAACAAGAATTATTGGAATTAGATAAATGGGCAAGTTTGTGG
AATTGGTTTAACATAACAAATTGGCTGTGGTATATAAAATTATTCATAATGATAGTAGGAGGCTTGGTAG
GTTTAAGAATAGTTTTTGCTGTACTTTCTATAGTGAATAGAGTTAGGCAGGGATATTCACCATTATCGTT
TCAGACCCACCTCCCAACCCCGAGGGGACCCGACAGGCCCGAAGGAATAGAAGAAGAAGGTGGAGAGAGA
GACAGAGACAGATCCATTCGATTAGTGAACGGATCTCGACGGTATCGCTAGCTTTTAAAAGAAAAGGGGG
GATTGGGGGGTACAGTGCAGGGGAAAGAATAGTAGACATAATAGCAACAGACATACAAACTAAAGAATTA
CAAAAACAAATTACAAAAATTCAAAATTTTACTAGTGATTATCGGATCAACTTTGTATAGAAAAGTTGTC
TAGACGGACTACGCGGCCGCCCCTCCCCCCCGAGGCCCGCGGCGCGCGCACACCGGGATCCCGCCGCTGC
TCCGGCCGCCGCCGCCCCTCCCCCGCGCCCACCCGCCCCGGGGCCTCGTGCTGGGGTCCCCGCCCCGCCG
CCTACGCAGCCGGAGGGGCGCACTGAGCGGGGGGGGGGGGGGTGATGGGGGGGAGGACCGGGGAGCTGGC
GCGGGGCAAACTGGGAAAGCGGTGTCGTGTGCTGGCTCCGCCCTCTTCCCGAGGGTGGGGGAGAACGGTA
TATAAGTGCGGCAGTCGCCTTGGACAAGTTTGTACAAAAAAGCAGGCTGCCACCATGGTGAGCAAGGGCG
AGGAGGACAACATGGCCATCATCAAGGAGTTCATGAGGTTCAAGGTGCACATGGAGGGCAGCGTGAACGG
CCACGAGTTCGAGATCGAGGGCGAGGGCGAGGGCAGGCCCTACGAGGGCACCCAGACCGCCAAGCTGAAG
GTGACCAAGGGCGGCCCCCTGCCCTTCGCCTGGGACATCCTGAGCCCCCAGTTCATGTACGGCAGCAAGG
CCTACGTGAAGCACCCCGCCGACATCCCCGACTACCTGAAGCTGAGCTTCCCCGAGGGCTTCAACTGGGA
GAGGGTGATGAACTTCGAGGACGGCGGCGTGGTGACCGTGACCCAGGACAGCAGCCTGCAGGACGGCGAG
TTCATCTACAAGGTGAAGCTGAGGGGCACCAACTTCCCCAGCGACGGCCCCGTGATGCAGTGCAGGACCA
TGGGCTGGGAGGCCAGCACCGAGAGGATGTACCCCGAGGACGGCGCCCTGAAGGGCGAGATCAAGCAGAG
GCTGAAGCTGAAGGACGGCGGCCACTACGACGCCGAGGTGAAGACCACCTACAAGGCCAAGAAGCCCGTG
CAGCTGCCCGGCGCCTACAACGTGGACATCAAGCTGGACATCCTGAGCCACAACGAGGACTACACCATCG
TGGAGCAGTACGAGAGGGCCGAGGGCAGGCACAGCACCGGCGGCATGGACGAGCTGTACAAGCTCAGATC
TCGAGCTGATCCAAAAAAGAAGAGAAAGGTAGATCCAAAAAAGAAGAGAAAGGTAGATCCAAAAAAGAAG
AGAAAGGTAGGATCCACCGGATCTAGCCATGGCTTCCCGCCGGAGGTGGAGGAGCAGGATGATGGCACGC
TGCCCATGTCTTGTGCCCAGGAGAGCGGGATGGACCGTCACCCTGCAGCCTGTGCTTCTGCTAGGATCAA
TGTGTAGACCCAGCTTTCTTGTACAAAGTGGTGATAATCGAATTCCGATAATCAACCTCTGGATTACAAA
ATTTGTGAAAGATTGACTGGTATTCTTAACTATGTTGCTCCTTTTACGCTATGTGGATACGCTGCTTTAA
TGCCTTTGTATCATGCTATTGCTTCCCGTATGGCTTTCATTTTCTCCTCCTTGTATAAATCCTGGTTGCT
GTCTCTTTATGAGGAGTTGTGGCCCGTTGTCAGGCAACGTGGCGTGGTGTGCACTGTGTTTGCTGACGCA
ACCCCCACTGGTTGGGGCATTGCCACCACCTGTCAGCTCCTTTCCGGGACTTTCGCTTTCCCCCTCCCTA
TTGCCACGGCGGAACTCATCGCCGCCTGCCTTGCCCGCTGCTGGACAGGGGCTCGGCTGTTGGGCACTGA
CAATTCCGTGGTGTTGTCGGGGAAGCTGACGTCCTTTCCATGGCTGCTCGCCTGTGTTGCCACCTGGATT
CTGCGCGGGACGTCCTTCTGCTACGTCCCTTCGGCCCTCAATCCAGCGGACCTTCCTTCCCGCGGCCTGC
TGCCGGCTCTGCGGCCTCTTCCGCGTCTTCGCCTTCGCCCTCAGACGAGTCGGATCTCCCTTTGGGCCGC
CTCCCCGCATCGGGAATTCCCGCGGTTCGAATTCTACCGGGTAGGGGAGGCGCTTTTCCCAAGGCAGTCT
GGAGCATGCGCTTTAGCAGCCCCGCTGGGCACTTGGCGCTACACAAGTGGCCTCTGGCCTCGCACACATT
CCACATCCACCGGTAGGCGCCAACCGGCTCCGTTCTTTGGTGGCCCCTTCGCGCCACCTTCTACTCCTCC
CCTAGTCAGGAAGTTCCCCCCCGCCCCGCAGCTCGCGTCGTGCAGGACGTGACAAATGGAAGTAGCACGT
CTCACTAGTCTCGTGCAGATGGACAGCACCGCTGAGCAATGGAAGCGGGTAGGCCTTTGGGGCAGCGGCC
AATAGCAGCTTTGCTCCTTCGCTTTCTGGGCTCAGAGGCTGGGAAGGGGTGGGTCCGGGGGCGGGCTCAG
GGGCGGGCTCAGGGGCGGGGCGGGCGCCCGAAGGTCCTCCGGAGGCCCGGCATTCTGCACGCTTCAAAAG
CGCACGTCTGCCGCGCTGTTCTCCTCTTCCTCATCTCCGGGCCTTTCGACCTCACGTGGCCACCATGACC
GAGTACAAGCCCACGGTGCGCCTCGCCACCCGCGACGACGTCCCCAGGGCCGTACGCACCCTCGCCGCCG
CGTTCGCCGACTACCCCGCCACGCGCCACACCGTCGATCCGGACCGCCACATCGAGCGGGTCACCGAGCT
GCAAGAACTCTTCCTCACGCGCGTCGGGCTCGACATCGGCAAGGTGTGGGTCGCGGACGACGGCGCCGCG
GTGGCGGTCTGGACCACGCCGGAGAGCGTCGAAGCGGGGGCGGTGTTCGCCGAGATCGGCCCGCGCATGG
CCGAGTTGAGCGGTTCCCGGCTGGCCGCGCAGCAACAGATGGAAGGCCTCCTGGCGCCGCACCGGCCCAA
GGAGCCCGCGTGGTTCCTGGCCACCGTCGGCGTCTCGCCCGACCACCAGGGCAAGGGTCTGGGCAGCGCC
GTCGTGCTCCCCGGAGTGGAGGCGGCCGAGCGCGCCGGGGTGCCCGCCTTCCTGGAGACCTCCGCGCCCC
GCAACCTCCCCTTCTACGAGCGGCTCGGCTTCACCGTCACCGCCGACGTCGAGGTGCCCGAAGGACCGCG
CACCTGGTGCATGACCCGCAAGCCCGGTGCCTGAGGTACCTTTAAGACCAATGACTTACAAGGCAGCTGT
AGATCTTAGCCACTTTTTAAAAGAAAAGGGGGGACTGGAAGGGCTAATTCACTCCCAACGAAGACAAGAT
CTGCTTTTTGCTTGTACTGGGTCTCTCTGGTTAGACCAGATCTGAGCCTGGGAGCTCTCTGGCTAACTAG
GGAACCCACTGCTTAAGCCTCAATAAAGCTTGCCTTGAGTGCTTCAAGTAGTGTGTGCCCGTCTGTTGTG
TGACTCTGGTAACTAGAGATCCCTCAGACCCTTTTAGTCAGTGTGGAAAATCTCTAGCAGTAGTAGTTCA
TGTCATCTTATTATTCAGTATTTATAACTTGCAAAGAAATGAATATCAGAGAGTGAGAGGAACTTGTTTA
TTGCAGCTTATAATGGTTACAAATAAAGCAATAGCATCACAAATTTCACAAATAAAGCATTTTTTTCACT
GCATTCTAGTTGTGGTTTGTCCAAACTCATCAATGTATCTTATCATGTCTGGCTCTAGCTATCCCGCCCC
TAACTCCGCCCATCCCGCCCCTAACTCCGCCCAGTTCCGCCCATTCTCCGCCCCATGGCTGACTAATTTT
TTTTATTTATGCAGAGGCCGAGGCCGCCTCGGCCTCTGAGCTATTCCAGAAGTAGTGAGGAGGCTTTTTT
GGAGGCCTAGGGACGTACCCAATTCGCCCTATAGTGAGTCGTATTACGCGCGCTCACTGGCCGTCGTTTT
ACAACGTCGTGACTGGGAAAACCCTGGCGTTACCCAACTTAATCGCCTTGCAGCACATCCCCCTTTCGCC
AGCTGGCGTAATAGCGAAGAGGCCCGCACCGATCGCCCTTCCCAACAGTTGCGCAGCCTGAATGGCGAAT
GGG
[124 nt withheld, positions 5884-6007]
C
[91 nt withheld, positions 6009-6099]
A
[49 nt withheld, positions 6101-6149]
CCTTTGACGTTGGAGTCCACGTTCTTT
[37 nt withheld, positions 6177-6213]
ACCCTATCTCGGTCTATTCTTTTGATTTATAAGGGATTTTGCCGATTTCGGCCTATTGGTTAAAAAATGA
GCTGATTTAACAAAAATTTAACGCGAATTTTAACAAAATATTAACGCTTACAATTTAGGTGGCACTTTTC
GGGGAAATGTGCGCGGAACCCCTATTTGTTTATTTTTCTAAATACATTCAAATATGTATCCGCTCATGAG
ACAATAACCCTGATAAATGCTTCAATAATATTGAAAAAGGAAGAGTATGAGTATTCAACATTTCCGTGTC
GCCCTTATTCCCTTTTTTGCGGCATTTTGCCTTCCTGTTTTTGCTCACCCAGAAACGCTGGTGAAAGTAA
AAGATGCTGAAGATCAGTTGGGTGCACGAGTGGGTTACATCGAACTGGATCTCAACAGCGGTAAGATCCT
TGAGAGTTTTCGCCCCGAAGAACGTTTTCCAATGATGAGCACTTTTAAAGTTCTGCTATGTGGCGCGGTA
TTATCCCGTATTGACGCCGGGCAAGAGCAACTCGGTCGCCGCATACACTATTCTCAGAATGACTTGGTTG
AGTACTCACCAGTCACAGAAAAGCATCTTACGGATGGCATGACAGTAAGAGAATTATGCAGTGCTGCCAT
AACCATGAGTGATAACACTGCGGCCAACTTACTTCTGACAACGATCGGAGGACCGAAGGAGCTAACCGCT
TTTTTGCACAACATGGGGGATCATGTAACTCGCCTTGATCGTTGGGAACCGGAGCTGAATGAAGCCATAC
CAAACGACGAGCGTGACACCACGATGCCTGTAGCAATGGCAACAACGTTGCGCAAACTATTAACTGGCGA
ACTACTTACTCTAGCTTCCCGGCAACAATTAATAGACTGGATGGAGGCGGATAAAGTTGCAGGACCACTT
CTGCGCTCGGCCCTTCCGGCTGGCTGGTTTATTGCTGATAAATCTGGAGCCGGTGAGCGTGGGTCTCGCG
GTATCATTGCAGCACTGGGGCCAGATGGTAAGCCCTCCCGTATCGTAGTTATCTACACGACGGGGAGTCA
GGCAACTATGGATGAACGAAATAGACAGATCGCTGAGATAGGTGCCTCACTGATTAAGCATTGGTAACTG
TCAGACCAAGTTTACTCATATATACTTTAGATTGATTTAAAACTTCATTTTTAATTTAAAAGGATCTAGG
TGAAGATCCTTTTTGATAATCTCATGACCAAAATCCCTTAACGTGAGTTTTCGTTCCACTGAGCGTCAGA
CCCCGTAGAAAAGATCAAAGGATCTTCTTGAGATCCTTTTTTTCTGCGCGTAATCTGCTGCTTGCAAACA
AAAAAACCACCGCTACCAGCGGTGGTTTGTTTGCCGGATCAAGAGCTACCAACTCTTTTTCCGAAGGTAA
CTGGCTTCAGCAGAGCGCAGATACCAAATACTGTTCTTCTAGTGTAGCCGTAGTTAGGCCACCACTTCAA
GAACTCTGTAGCACCGCCTACATACCTCGCTCTGCTAATCCTGTTACCAGTGGCTGCTGCCAGTGGCGAT
AAGTCGTGTCTTACCGGGTTGGACTCAAGACGATAGTTACCGGATAAGGCGCAGCGGTCGGGCTGAACGG
GGGGTTCGTGCACACAGCCCAGCTTGGAGCGAACGACCTACACCGAACTGAGATACCTACAGCGTGAGCT
ATGAGAAAGCGCCACGCTTCCCGAAGAGAGAAAGGCGGACAGGTATCCGGTAAGCGGCAGGGTCGGAACA
GGAGAGCGCACGAGGGAGCTTCCAGGGGGAAACGCCTGGTATCTTTATAGTCCTGTCGGGTTTCGCCACC
TCTGACTTGAGCGTCGATTTTTGTGATGCTCGTCAGGGGGGCGGAGCCTATGGAAAAACGCCAGCAACGC
GGCCTTTTTACGGTTCCTGGCCTTTTGCTGGCCTTTTGCTCACATGTTCTTTCCTGCGTTATCCCCTGAT
TCTGTGGATAACCGTATTACCGCCTTTGAGTGAGCTGATACCGCTCGCCGCAGCCGAACGACCGAGCGCA
GCGAGTCAGTGAGCGAGGAAGCGGAAGAGCGCCCAATACGCAAACCGCCTCTCCCCGCGCGTTGGCCGAT
TCATTAATGCAGCTGGCACGACAGGTTTCCCGACTGGAAAGCGGGCAGTGAGCGCAACGCAATTAATGTG
AGTTAGCTCACTCATTAGGCACCCCAGGCTTTACACTTTATGCTTCCGGCTCGTATGTTGTGTGGAATTG
TGAGCGGATAACAATTTCACACAGGAAACAGCTATGACCATGATTACGCCAAGCGCGCAATTAACCCTCA
CTAAAGGGAACAAAAGCTGGAGCTGCAAGCTT
