>Addgene plasmid #213774 | pLV-HKGT4_short_mCherry2-NLS-PEST_Puro | depositor partial sequence | sequence record 416896 | HKGT4_short
TCTAGACGGACTACGCGGCCGCCCCTCCCCCCCGAGGCCCGCGGCGCGCGCACACCGGGATCCCGCCGCT
GCTCCGGCCGCCGCCGCCCCTCCCCCGCGCCCACCCGCCCCGGGGCCTCGTGCTGGGGTCCCCGCCCCGC
CGCCTACGCAGCCGGAGGGGCGCACTGAGCGGGGGGGGGGGGGGTGATGGGGGGGAGGACCGGGGAGCTG
GCGCGGGGCAAACTGGGAAAGCGGTGTCGTGTGCTGGCTCCGCCCTCTTCCCGAGGGTGGGGGAGAACGG
TATATAAGTGCGGCAGTCGCCTTGGA
